Addgene plasmid #211505: pAS134
Purpose: AAV genome to express Venus under control of EF1a. Use for tri-color experiments to define injection conditions for AAV-Perturb-seq
Depositing lab: Randall Platt. Depositing organization: ETH Zurich (Swiss Federal Institute of Technology). Publication: Transcriptional linkage analysis with in vivo AAV-Perturb-seq. Santinha AJ, Klingler E, Kuhn M, Farouni R, Lagler S, Kalamakis G, Lischetti U, Jabaudon D, Platt RJ. Nature. 2023 Oct;622(7982):367-375. doi: 10.1038/s41586-023-06570-y. Epub 2023 Sep 20. PubMed 37730998.
Backbone
  Vector backbone: pUC19
  Vector type: Mammalian Expression, Mouse Targeting, AAV, Cre/Lox, CRISPR
Growth in bacteria
  Bacterial resistance: Ampicillin, 100 μg/mL
  Growth temperature: 37°C
  Growth strain: NEB Stable
  Copy number: High Copy
Gene/Insert
  Gene/Insert name: Venus
  Species: H. sapiens (human), M. musculus (mouse)
Terms and licenses: Academic/Nonprofit Terms; Industry Terms: Not Available to Industry
How to cite: pAS134 was a gift from Randall Platt (Addgene plasmid # 211505 ; http://n2t.net/addgene:211505 ; RRID:Addgene_211505)
