[The description below was written by a language model from this plasmid's Addgene catalogue record and pLannotate feature annotations shown in this document.]
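Description:
pAS134 is an AAV transfer (genome) plasmid built on a pUC19-type backbone and used to package a recombinant AAV that expresses the yellow fluorescent protein Venus in mammalian, particularly mouse, cells. It is propagated in E. coli at high copy from a ColE1/pUC origin and selected with ampicillin through the bla gene. An f1 phage origin and short remnants of pBR322 bom and rop sequences are also present in the backbone. The recorded growth strain is a recombination-deficient one, as is commonly chosen to keep the repeat-rich AAV ITRs intact.

The payload lies between AAV2 inverted terminal repeats, which provide the cis signals for genome replication and packaging into capsids. One ITR is annotated in full, while the other is detected only as two short fragments, as often happens with automated annotation of these repeats. Within the cassette, the strong constitutive human EF-1α promoter drives the Venus coding sequence. This is followed directly, with a slight annotated overlap, by a fragment of human SYNE3 (nesprin-3), suggesting a C-terminal fusion. Nesprin KASH-type domains are typically used to anchor reporters to the nuclear envelope, but the record does not state this function. A WPRE downstream enhances transcript stability and expression, and an SV40 polyadenylation signal terminates the transcript. A short SV40 small t antigen fragment sits just upstream of the promoter.

Although the catalogue lists Cre/Lox and CRISPR among the vector types, the feature table annotates no lox sites, guide RNA cassette or nuclease. According to the record, the plasmid serves as one colour in tri-colour co-injection experiments that define AAV injection conditions for in vivo AAV-Perturb-seq.
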