Features (pLannotate 1.2.2; 17 found; start..end, strand, type, name):
    470..1186    +  CDS            Venus: Venus is a basic (constitutively fluorescent) yellow fluorescent protein published in 2002, derived from Aequorea victoria. It is reported to be a rapidly-maturing weak dimer with moderate acid sensitivity.
   1178..1450    +  CDS            SYNE3 (fragment): SYNE3_HUMAN - Also known as C14orf139 From Homo sapiens (Human).
   1458..1484    +  misc_feature   MCS (fragment): pBluescript multiple cloning site
   1484..2069    +  misc_feature   WPRE: woodchuck hepatitis virus posttranscriptional regulatory element
   2116..2250    +  polyA_signal   SV40 poly(A) signal: SV40 polyadenylation signal
   2274..2414    +  repeat_region  AAV2 ITR: inverted terminal repeat of adeno-associated virus serotype 2 inverted
   2419..2470    -  misc_feature   bom (fragment): basis of mobility region from pBR322
   2489..2944    +  rep_origin     f1 ori (sequence partly withheld): f1 bacteriophage origin of replication; arrow indicates direction of (+) strand synthesis
   2945..2994    -  misc_feature   bom (fragment): basis of mobility region from pBR322
   3096..3130    -  CDS            rop (fragment): Rop protein, which maintains plasmids at low copy number; rop
   3226..3330    +  promoter       AmpR promoter: bla
   3331..4191    +  CDS            AmpR: β-lactamase; bla; confers resistance to ampicillin, carbenicillin, and related antibiotics
   4362..4950    +  rep_origin     ori: high-copy-number ColE1/pMB1/pBR322/pUC origin of replication
   5023..5050    +  repeat_region  AAV2 ITR (fragment): inverted terminal repeat of adeno-associated virus serotype 2 inverted
   5079..5106    +  repeat_region  AAV2 ITR (fragment): inverted terminal repeat of adeno-associated virus serotype 2 inverted
   5208..5274    +  CDS            small t antigen (fragment): SV40 (simian virus 40) small t antigen
   5281..458     +  promoter       EF-1α promoter (across the origin): strong constitutive promoter for human elongation factor EF-1α
>Addgene plasmid #211505 | pAS134 | addgene full sequence | sequence record 417792 | Addgene NGS Result
GCCTCGCGCCGCCGTGTATCGCCCCGCCCTGGGCGGCAAGGCTGGCCCGGTCGGCACCAGTTGCGTGAGC
GGAAAGATGGCCGCTTCCCGGCCCTGCTGCAGGGAGCTCAAAATGGAGGACGCGGCGCTCGGGAGAGCGG
GCGGGTGAGTCACCCACACAAAGGAAAAGGGCCTTTCCGTCCTCAGCCGTCGCTTCATGTGACTCCACGG
AGTACCGGGCGCCGTCCAGGCACCTCGATTAGTTCTCGAGCTTTTGGAGTACGTCGTCTTTAGGTTGGGG
GGAGGGGTTTTATGCGATGGAGTTTCCCCACACTGAGTGGGTGGAGACTGAAGTTAGGCCAGCTTGGCAC
TTGATGTAATTCTCCTTGGAATTTGCCCTTTTTGAGTTTGGATCTTGGTTCATTCTCAAGCCTCAGACAG
TGGTTCAAAGTTTTTTTCTTCCATTTCAGGTGTCGTGAGGCGCGCCACCATGGTCAGCAAGGGAGAAGAA
CTTTTCACGGGCGTGGTACCTATCCTCGTGGAGCTGGACGGTGATGTGAACGGACATAAGTTTAGCGTTT
CTGGTGAAGGCGAAGGGGACGCTACGTACGGTAAGCTCACGCTCAAACTGATCTGTACCACCGGGAAGCT
GCCCGTGCCTTGGCCGACATTGGTTACTACCCTGGGGTATGGCCTCCAGTGTTTCGCAAGATACCCCGAC
CACATGAAGCAGCACGACTTCTTTAAAAGCGCCATGCCAGAAGGATACGTCCAGGAGAGGACGATATTTT
TTAAGGATGATGGCAATTATAAGACCCGCGCAGAAGTTAAATTCGAAGGGGATACTCTGGTGAACAGGAT
CGAGTTGAAGGGGATAGATTTTAAGGAGGACGGTAATATTCTCGGGCACAAATTGGAGTACAACTATAAC
AGTCACAATGTTTATATCACCGCCGATAAGCAAAAGAACGGCATAAAAGCCAATTTTAAGATCAGACATA
ATATCGAGGACGGCGGGGTCCAGCTCGCCGACCATTATCAGCAGAATACCCCAATAGGCGATGGACCAGT
ACTCTTGCCTGACAACCATTACCTGTCTTACCAAAGCGCACTGTCAAAGGACCCAAACGAGAAACGGGAT
CATATGGTTCTCCTGGAATTCGTCACAGCAGCCGGGATCACACTCGGGATGGACGAGTTGTACAAGTCCG
GACTCAGATCTCGAGAGGAGGAGGAGGAGACAGACAGCAGGATGCCCCACCTCGACAGCCCCGGCAGCTC
CCAGCCTAGACGCTCCTTCCTCTCAAGGGTGATCAGGGCAGCGCTACCGTTGCAGCTGCTTCTGCTGCTG
CTGCTGCTCCTGGCCTGCCTGCTACCTGCCTCTGAAGATGACTACAGCTGCACCCAGGCCAACAACTTTG
CCCGATCCTTCTACCCCATGCTGCGGTACACCAACGGGCCACCTCCCACCTAAGCCTAGGAATTCGATAT
CAAGCTTATCGATAATCAACCTCTGGATTACAAAATTTGTGAAAGATTGACTGGTATTCTTAACTATGTT
GCTCCTTTTACGCTATGTGGATACGCTGCTTTAATGCCTTTGTATCATGCTATTGCTTCCCGTATGGCTT
TCATTTTCTCCTCCTTGTATAAATCCTGGTTGCTGTCTCTTTATGAGGAGTTGTGGCCCGTTGTCAGGCA
ACGTGGCGTGGTGTGCACTGTGTTTGCTGACGCAACCCCCACTGGTTGGGGCATTGCCACCACCTGTCAG
CTCCTTTCCGGGACTTTCGCTTTCCCCCTCCCTATTGCCACGGCGGAACTCATCGCCGCCTGCCTTGCCC
GCTGCTGGACAGGGGCTCGGCTGTTGGGCACTGACAATTCCGTGGTGTTGTCGGGGAAATCATCGTCCTT
TCCTTGGCTGCTCGCCTATGTTGCCACCTGGATTCTGCGCGGGACGTCCTTCTGCTACGTCCCTTCGGCC
CTCAATCCAGCGGACCTTCCTTCCCGCGGCCTGCTGCCGGCTCTGCGGCCTCTTCCGCGTCTTCGCCTTC
GCCCTCAGACGAGTCGGATCTCCCTTTGGGCCGCCTCCCACGCGGGAGGGCCTATTCTGCAGACAAATGC
TAGAATGCAATCGATAACTTGTTTATTGCAGCTTATAATGGTTACAAATAAAGCAATAGCATCACAAATT
TCACAAATAAAGCATTTTTTTCACTGCATTCTAGTTGTGGTTTGTCCAAACTCATCAATGTATCTTATCA
TGTCTGGATCTCACGTGCGGACCGAGCGGCCGCAGGAACCCCTAGTGATGGAGTTGGCCACTCCCTCTCT
GCGCGCTCGCTCGCTCACTGAGGCCGGGCGACCAAAGGTCGCCCGACGCCCGGGCTTTGCCCGGGCGGCC
TCAGTGAGCGAGCGAGCGCGCAGCTGCCTGCAGGGGCGCCTGATGCGGTATTTTCTCCTTACGCATCTGT
GCGGTATTTCACACCGCATA
[95 nt withheld, positions 2471-2565]
T
[46 nt withheld, positions 2567-2612]
C
[141 nt withheld, positions 2614-2754]
CCTTTGACGTTGGAGTCCACGTTCTTT
[37 nt withheld, positions 2782-2818]
ACTCTATCTCGGGCTATTCTTTTGATTTATAAGGGATTTTGCCGATTTCGGTCTATTGGTTAAAAAATGA
GCTGATTTAACAAAAATTTAACGCGAATTTTAACAAAATATTAACGTTTACAATTTTATGGTGCACTCTC
AGTACAATCTGCTCTGATGCCGCATAGTTAAGCCAGCCCCGACACCCGCCAACACCCGCTGACGCGCCCT
GACGGGCTTGTCTGCTCCCGGCATCCGCTTACAGACAAGCTGTGACCTTCTCCGGGAGCTGCATGTGTCA
GAGGTTTTCACCGTCATCACCGAAACGCGCGATACGAAAGGGCCTCGTGATACGCCTATTTTTATAGGTT
AATGTCATGATAATAATGGTTTCTTAGACGTCAGGTGGCACTTTTCGGGGAAATGTGCGCGGAACCCCTA
TTTGTTTATTTTTCTAAATACATTCAAATATGTATCCGCTCATGAGACAATAACCCTGATAAATGCTTCA
ATAATATTGAAAAAGGAAGAGTATGAGTATTCAACATTTCCGTGTCGCCCTTATTCCCTTTTTTGCGGCA
TTTTGCCTTCCTGTTTTTGCTCACCCAGAAACGCTGGTGAAAGTAAAAGATGCTGAAGATCAGTTGGGTG
CACGAGTGGGTTACATCGAACTGGATCTCAACAGCGGTAAGATCCTTGAGAGTTTTCGCCCCGAAGAACG
TTTTCCAATGATGAGCACTTTTAAAGTTCTGCTATGTGGCGCGGTATTATCCCGTATTGACGCCGGGCAA
GAGCAACTCGGTCGCCGCATACACTATTCTCAGAATGACTTGGTTGAGTACTCACCAGTCACAGAAAAGC
ATCTTACGGATGGCATGACAGTAAGAGAATTATGCAGTGCTGCCATAACCATGAGTGATAACACTGCGGC
CAACTTACTTCTGACAACGATCGGAGGACCGAAGGAGCTAACCGCTTTTTTGCACAACATGGGGGATCAT
GTAACTCGCCTTGATCGTTGGGAACCGGAGCTGAATGAAGCCATACCAAACGACGAGCGTGACACCACGA
TGCCTGTAGCAATGGCAACAACGTTGCGCAAACTATTAACTGGCGAACTACTTACTCTAGCTTCCCGGCA
ACAATTAATAGACTGGATGGAGGCGGATAAAGTTGCAGGACCACTTCTGCGCTCGGCCCTTCCGGCTGGC
TGGTTTATTGCTGATAAATCTGGAGCCGGTGAGCGTGGGTCTCGCGGTATCATTGCAGCACTGGGGCCAG
ATGGTAAGCCCTCCCGTATCGTAGTTATCTACACGACGGGGAGTCAGGCAACTATGGATGAACGAAATAG
ACAGATCGCTGAGATAGGTGCCTCACTGATTAAGCATTGGTAACTGTCAGACCAAGTTTACTCATATATA
CTTTAGATTGATTTAAAACTTCATTTTTAATTTAAAAGGATCTAGGTGAAGATCCTTTTTGATAATCTCA
TGACCAAAATCCCTTAACGTGAGTTTTCGTTCCACTGAGCGTCAGACCCCGTAGAAAAGATCAAAGGATC
TTCTTGAGATCCTTTTTTTCTGCGCGTAATCTGCTGCTTGCAAACAAAAAAACCACCGCTACCAGCGGTG
GTTTGTTTGCCGGATCAAGAGCTACCAACTCTTTTTCCGAAGGTAACTGGCTTCAGCAGAGCGCAGATAC
CAAATACTGTTCTTCTAGTGTAGCCGTAGTTAGGCCACCACTTCAAGAACTCTGTAGCACCGCCTACATA
CCTCGCTCTGCTAATCCTGTTACCAGTGGCTGCTGCCAGTGGCGATAAGTCGTGTCTTACCGGGTTGGAC
TCAAGACGATAGTTACCGGATAAGGCGCAGCGGTCGGGCTGAACGGGGGGTTCGTGCACACAGCCCAGCT
TGGAGCGAACGACCTACACCGAACTGAGATACCTACAGCGTGAGCTATGAGAAAGCGCCACGCTTCCCGA
AGGGAGAAAGGCGGACAGGTATCCGGTAAGCGGCAGGGTCGGAACAGGAGAGCGCACGAGGGAGCTTCCA
GGGGGAAACGCCTGGTATCTTTATAGTCCTGTCGGGTTTCGCCACCTCTGACTTGAGCGTCGATTTTTGT
GATGCTCGTCAGGGGGGCGGAGCCTATGGAAAAACGCCAGCAACGCGGCCTTTTTACGGTTCCTGGCCTT
TTGCTGGCCTTTTGCTCACATGTCCTGCAGGCAGCTGCGCGCTCGCTCGCTCACTGAGGCCGCCCGGGCG
TCGGGCGACCTTTGGTCGCCCGGCCTCAGTGAGCGAGCGAGCGCGCAGAGAGGGAGTGGCCAACTCCATC
ACTAGGGGTTCCTGCGGCCGCACGCGGGAGGGCCTATTCTGCGGACAAATGCTAGAGGTACCCGTTAATT
AATGCAAAGATGGATAAAGTTTTAAACAGAGAGGAATCTTTGCAGCTAATGGACCTTCTAGGTCTTGAAA
GGAGTGGGAATTGGCTCCGGTGCCCGTCAGTGGGCAGAGCGCACATCGCCCACAGTCCCCGAGAAGTTGG
GGGGAGGGGTCGGCAATTGAACCGGTGCCTAGAGAAGGTGGCGCGGGGTAAACTGGGAAAGTGATGTCGT
GTACTGGCTCCGCCTTTTTCCCGAGGGTGGGGGAGAACCGTATATAAGTGCAGTAGTCGCCGTGAACGTT
CTTTTTCGCAACGGGTTTGCCGCCAGAACACAGGTAAGTGCCGTGTGTGGTTCCCGCGGGCCTGGCCTCT
TTACGGGTTATGGCCCTTGCGTGCCTTGAATTACTTCCACCTGGCTGCAGTACGTGATTCTTGATCCCGA
GCTTCGGGTTGGAAGTGGGTGGGAGAGTTCGAGGCCTTGCGCTTAAGGAGCCCCTTCGCCTCGTGCTTGA
GTTGAGGCCTGGCCTGGGCGCTGGGGCCGCCGCGTGCGAATCTGGTGGCACCTTCGCGCCTGTCTCGCTG
CTTTCGATAAGTCTCTAGCCATTTAAAATTTTTGATGACCTGCTGCGACGCTTTTTTTCTGGCAAGATAG
TCTTGTAAATGCGGGCCAAGATCTGCACACTGGTATTTCGGTTTTTGGGGCCGCGGGCGGCGACGGGGCC
CGTGCGTCCCAGCGCACATGTTCGGCGAGGCGGGGCCTGCGAGCGCGGCCACCGAGAATCGGACGGGGGT
AGTCTCAAGCTGGCCGGCCTGCTCTGGTGCCTG
